Addgene plasmid #37444: pLentiN
Purpose: Control lentiviral plasmid containing FLAG-HA tags
Depositing lab: Karl Munger. Depositing organization: Brigham and Women's Hospital. Publication: Activation of cap dependent translation by mucosal Human Papillomavirus E6 proteins is dependent on the integrity of the LXXLL binding motif. Spangle J, Ghosh-Choudhury N, Munger K. J Virol. 2012 May 2. 10.1128/JVI.00487-12 PubMed 22553330.
Backbone
  Vector backbone: pLenti 6.3/V5 DEST
  Backbone manufacturer: Invitrogen
  Backbone size w/o insert (bp): 9387
  Total vector size (bp): 8599
  Modifications to backbone: Cloned in Met/Flag/HA tag via Gateway.
  Vector type: Mammalian Expression, Lentiviral
  Selectable markers: Blasticidin
Growth in bacteria
  Bacterial resistance: Ampicillin, 100 μg/mL
  Growth temperature: 37°C
  Growth strain: Stbl3
  Copy number: High Copy
Gene/Insert
  Gene/Insert name: FLAG-HA
  Cloning method: Gateway Cloning
  Sequencing primers: 5′ CMV-F; 3′ WPRE-R
Terms and licenses: Academic/Nonprofit Terms; Industry Terms: Not Available to Industry
How to cite: pLentiN was a gift from Karl Munger (Addgene plasmid # 37444 ; http://n2t.net/addgene:37444 ; RRID:Addgene_37444)
