[The description below was written by a language model from this plasmid's Addgene catalogue record.]
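Description:
pLentiN is a lentiviral mammalian expression plasmid built on the Invitrogen pLenti 6.3/V5 DEST Gateway destination backbone. It serves as a control vector: instead of a gene of interest, a short cassette encoding an initiating methionine followed by FLAG and HA epitope tags was introduced by Gateway recombination. This replaced the destination cassette, which is consistent with the final plasmid (about 8.6 kb) being smaller than the parental backbone (about 9.4 kb). The plasmid is maintained in bacteria at high copy under ampicillin selection. It is grown in a recombination-deficient strain, as is customary for lentiviral plasmids whose repeated LTR sequences can be unstable. Transduced or transfected mammalian cells are selected with blasticidin.

No feature table accompanies the record, so the regulatory elements are not explicitly listed. However, the recommended sequencing primers (a CMV forward primer upstream and a WPRE reverse primer downstream) indicate that the tag cassette sits between a CMV promoter and a woodchuck hepatitis virus post-transcriptional regulatory element. The CMV promoter drives strong constitutive expression in mammalian cells, and the WPRE enhances transcript stability and expression. As a lentiviral transfer vector, it would be packaged into viral particles using separately supplied helper functions and then integrated into target cell genomes for stable expression.

The construct is intended as the empty, tag-only control for matched lentiviral vectors expressing N-terminally FLAG-HA-tagged proteins. The associated work studied human papillomavirus E6 proteins and their effects on cap-dependent translation. In that kind of study, pLentiN lets effects of the tagged protein be distinguished from those of transduction, selection or the epitope tags alone.
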