>Addgene plasmid #37444 | pLentiN | addgene partial sequence | sequence record 50781 | CMV-F 5'-CGCAAATGGGCGGTAGGCGTG-3'
ACCGACTCTAGAGGATCCACTAGTCCAGTGTGGTGGAATTCTGCAGATATCAACAAGTTTGTACAAAAAA
GCAGGCTCCGCGGCCGCCCCCTTCACCATGGACTACAAGGATGACGATGACAAGCTCGATGGAGGATACC
CATACGATGTTCCAGATTACGCTTAAAAGGGTGGGCGCGCCGACCCAGCTTTCTTGTACAAAGTGGTTGA
TATCCAGCACAGTGGCGGCCGCTCGAGTCTAGAGGGCCCGCGGTTCGAAGGTAAGCCTATCCCTAACCCT
CTCCTCGGTCTCGATTCTACGCGTACCGGTTAGTAATGATCGACAATCAACCTCTGGATTACGAAATTTG
TGAAAGATTGACTGG
